Addgene plasmid #201809: pET28a-SnoopTagJr-sfGFP
Purpose: Bacterial expression of superfolder green fluorescent protein with peptide tag for covalent bond formation (SnoopTagJr)
Depositing lab: Mark Howarth. Depositing organization: University of Oxford. Publication: Design and Evolution of Enhanced Peptide-Peptide Ligation for Modular Transglutaminase Assembly. Keeble AH, Wood DP, Howarth M. Bioconjug Chem. 2023 Jun 8. doi: 10.1021/acs.bioconjchem.3c00122. PubMed 37289810.
Backbone
  Vector backbone: pET28a
  Backbone manufacturer: Novagen
  Backbone size w/o insert (bp): 5369
  Total vector size (bp): 6182
  Vector type: Bacterial Expression
Growth in bacteria
  Bacterial resistance: Kanamycin, 50 μg/mL
  Growth temperature: 37°C
  Growth strain: DH5alpha
  Copy number: High Copy
Gene/Insert
  Gene/Insert name: sfGFP
  Species: Synthetic
  Insert size (bp): 813
  Promoter: T7
  Tag / fusion protein: SnoopTagJr (N terminal on insert); His6 (C terminal on insert)
  Cloning method: Gibson Cloning
  Sequencing primers: 5′ T7F; 3′ T7R
Terms and licenses: Academic/Nonprofit Terms; Industry Terms: Not Available to Industry
How to cite: pET28a-SnoopTagJr-sfGFP was a gift from Mark Howarth (Addgene plasmid # 201809)
