[The description below was written by a language model from this plasmid's Addgene catalogue record and pLannotate feature annotations shown in this document.]
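Description:
pET28a-SnoopTagJr-sfGFP is a bacterial expression plasmid built on the Novagen pET28a backbone for producing superfolder GFP (sfGFP) in E. coli. It is maintained through a ColE1/pBR322-type origin accompanied by the rop gene and the bom mobility region, and it is selected with kanamycin through the aph(3')-Ia resistance gene. An f1 origin is also present, a standard pET28 element that permits single-stranded DNA production. The catalogue lists the plasmid as high copy, although rop normally moderates copy number in this backbone family. The annotated tetracycline-resistance fragments and the predicted open reading frame near rop appear to be nonfunctional pBR322-derived remnants of the backbone.

The expression cassette is the usual inducible T7lac arrangement. A T7 promoter with an adjacent lac operator drives transcription, the T7 gene 10 ribosome binding site supports translation, and a T7 terminator closes the unit. The plasmid-borne lacI gene supplies repressor to keep expression off until IPTG is added in a host that provides T7 RNA polymerase. According to the catalogue, the synthetic insert, introduced by Gibson cloning, encodes sfGFP with SnoopTagJr at the N terminus and a His6 tag at the C terminus for affinity purification. The feature table detects sfGFP and the His tag but does not annotate SnoopTagJr itself, presumably because this short peptide is absent from the annotation database. The sequenced record (6,031 nt) is also somewhat shorter than the stated total size of 6,182 bp.

SnoopTagJr is a peptide tag for covalent bond formation, so the purified fluorescent protein serves as a readily tracked substrate for peptide–peptide ligation and modular protein assembly experiments.
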