Features (pLannotate 1.2.2; 19 found; start..end, strand, type, name):
     26..73      -  terminator     T7 terminator: transcription terminator for bacteriophage T7 RNA polymerase
     81..130     -  CDS            SET1 (fragment): solubility-enhancement tag derived from T7 phage gene 10B
    157..174     -  CDS            6xHis: 6xHis affinity tag
    193..903     -  CDS            superfolder GFP: GFP variant that folds robustly even when fused to poorly folded proteins (Pédelacq et al., 2006)
    972..994     -  RBS            RBS: efficient ribosome binding site from bacteriophage T7 gene 10 (Olins and Rangwala, 1989)
   1009..1033    -  protein_bind   lac operator: The lac repressor binds to the lac operator to inhibit transcription in E. coli. This inhibition can be relieved by adding lactose or isopropyl-β-D-thiogalactopyranoside (IPTG). lac repressor encoded by lacI
   1034..1052    -  promoter       T7 promoter: promoter for bacteriophage T7 RNA polymerase
   1074..1353    +  CDS            TcR (fragment): tetracycline efflux protein; tet; confers resistance to tetracycline
   1361..1438    +  promoter       lacI promoter: lacI
   1439..2521    +  CDS            lacI: lac repressor; lacI; The lac repressor binds to the lac operator to inhibit transcription in E. coli. This inhibition can be relieved by adding lactose or isopropyl-β-D-thiogalactopyranoside (IPTG).
   2534..2555    +  protein_bind   CAP binding site: CAP binding activates transcription in the presence of cAMP. E. coli catabolite activator protein
   2570..2861    +  CDS            TcR (fragment): tetracycline efflux protein; tet; confers resistance to tetracycline
   2933..3313    -  CDS            YPB1_ECOLX: Protein predicted: Swiss-Prot protein existence level 4. From Escherichia coli.
   3330..3521    +  CDS            rop: Rop protein, which maintains plasmids at low copy number; rop
   3623..3762    +  misc_feature   bom: basis of mobility region from pBR322
   3948..4536    -  rep_origin     ori: high-copy-number ColE1/pMB1/pBR322/pUC origin of replication
   4658..5473    +  CDS            KanR: aminoglycoside phosphotransferase; aph(3')-Ia; confers resistance to kanamycin in bacteria or G418 (Geneticin®) in eukaryotes
   5482..5539    -  promoter       AmpR promoter (fragment): bla
   5592..6020    -  rep_origin     f1 ori (sequence partly withheld): f1 bacteriophage origin of replication; arrow indicates direction of (+) strand synthesis
>Addgene plasmid #201809 | pET28a-SnoopTagJr-sfGFP | addgene full sequence | sequence record 404732 | Addgene NGS Result
ATCCGGATATAGTTCCTCCTTTCAGCAAAAAACCCCTCAAGACCCGTTTAGAGGCCCCAAGGGGTTATGC
TAGTTATTGCTCAGCGGTGGCAGCAGCCAACTCAGCTTCCTTTCGGGCTTTGTTAGCAGCCGGATCTCAG
TGGTGCTAGCTTATCAATGGTGATGGTGATGGTGGGAGCCGGAGCCGGAGCCTTTGTACAGTTCATCCAT
ACCATGCGTGATGCCCGCTGCGGTTACGAACTCCAGCAGAACCATATGATCGCGTTTCTCGTTCGGATCT
TTAGACAGAACGCTTTGCGTGCTCAGATAGTGATTGTCTGGCAGCAGAACAGGACCATCACCGATTGGAG
TGTTTTGCTGGTAGTGATCAGCCAGCTGCACGCTGCCATCCTCCACGTTGTGGCGAATTTTAAAATTCGC
TTTAATGCCATTTTTTTGTTTATCGGCGGTGATGTAAACATTGTGGCTGTTAAAATTGTATTCCAGCTTA
TGGCCCAGGATATTGCCGTCTTCTTTAAAGTCAATGCCTTTCAGCTCAATGCGGTTTACCAGGGTATCGC
CTTCAAATTTCACTTCCGCACGCGTTTTGTACGTGCCGTCATCCTTAAAGGAAATCGTGCGTTCCTGCAC
ATAGCCTTCCGGCATGGCGGACTTGAAGAAGTCATGCTGCTTCATATGGTCCGGATAACGAGCAAAGCAC
TGAACACCATAAGTCAGCGTCGTTACCAGAGTCGGCCAAGGTACCGGCAGTTTACCAGTAGTACAGATGA
ACTTCAGCGTCAGTTTACCATTAGTTGCGTCACCTTCACCCTCGCCACGCACGGAAAACTTATGACCGTT
GACATCACCATCCAGTTCCACCAGAATAGGGACGACACCAGTGAACAGCTCTTCGCCTTTACGGCCTGAA
CCACCTCCCGATTTGTTCACTTTAATAAATTCAATAGAGCCCAGTTTTCCCATATGTATAATCTCCTTCT
TAAAGTTAAACAAAATTATTTCTAGAGGGGAATTGTTATCCGCTCACAATTCCCCTATAGTGAGTCGTAT
TAATTTCGCGGGATCGAGATCTCGATCCTCTACGCCGGACGCATCGTGGCCGGCATCACCGGCGCCACAG
GTGCGGTTGCTGGCGCCTATATCGCCGACATCACCGATGGGGAAGATCGGGCTCGCCACTTCGGGCTCAT
GAGCGCTTGTTTCGGCGTGGGTATGGTGGCAGGCCCCGTGGCCGGGGGACTGTTGGGCGCCATCTCCTTG
CATGCACCATTCCTTGCGGCGGCGGTGCTCAACGGCCTCAACCTACTACTGGGCTGCTTCCTAATGCAGG
AGTCGCATAAGGGAGAGCGTCGAGATCCCGGACACCATCGAATGGCGCAAAACCTTTCGCGGTATGGCAT
GATAGCGCCCGGAAGAGAGTCAATTCAGGGTGGTGAATGTGAAACCAGTAACGTTATACGATGTCGCAGA
GTATGCCGGTGTCTCTTATCAGACCGTTTCCCGCGTGGTGAACCAGGCCAGCCACGTTTCTGCGAAAACG
CGGGAAAAAGTGGAAGCGGCGATGGCGGAGCTGAATTACATTCCCAACCGCGTGGCACAACAACTGGCGG
GCAAACAGTCGTTGCTGATTGGCGTTGCCACCTCCAGTCTGGCCCTGCACGCGCCGTCGCAAATTGTCGC
GGCGATTAAATCTCGCGCCGATCAACTGGGTGCCAGCGTGGTGGTGTCGATGGTAGAACGAAGCGGCGTC
GAAGCCTGTAAAGCGGCGGTGCACAATCTTCTCGCGCAACGCGTCAGTGGGCTGATCATTAACTATCCGC
TGGATGACCAGGATGCCATTGCTGTGGAAGCTGCCTGCACTAATGTTCCGGCGTTATTTCTTGATGTCTC
TGACCAGACACCCATCAACAGTATTATTTTCTCCCATGAAGACGGTACGCGACTGGGCGTGGAGCATCTG
GTCGCATTGGGTCACCAGCAAATCGCGCTGTTAGCGGGCCCATTAAGTTCTGTCTCGGCGCGTCTGCGTC
TGGCTGGCTGGCATAAATATCTCACTCGCAATCAAATTCAGCCGATAGCGGAACGGGAAGGCGACTGGAG
TGCCATGTCCGGTTTTCAACAAACCATGCAAATGCTGAATGAGGGCATCGTTCCCACTGCGATGCTGGTT
GCCAACGATCAGATGGCGCTGGGCGCAATGCGCGCCATTACCGAGTCCGGGCTGCGCGTTGGTGCGGATA
TCTCGGTAGTGGGATACGACGATACCGAAGACAGCTCATGTTATATCCCGCCGTTAACCACCATCAAACA
GGATTTTCGCCTGCTGGGGCAAACCAGCGTGGACCGCTTGCTGCAACTCTCTCAGGGCCAGGCGGTGAAG
GGCAATCAGCTGTTGCCCGTCTCACTGGTGAAAAGAAAAACCACCCTGGCGCCCAATACGCAAACCGCCT
CTCCCCGCGCGTTGGCCGATTCATTAATGCAGCTGGCACGACAGGTTTCCCGACTGGAAAGCGGGCAGTG
AGCGCAACGCAATTAATGTAAGTTAGCTCACTCATTAGGCACCGGGATCTCGACCGATGCCCTTGAGAGC
CTTCAACCCAGTCAGCTCCTTCCGGTGGGCGCGGGGCATGACTATCGTCGCCGCACTTATGACTGTCTTC
TTTATCATGCAACTCGTAGGACAGGTGCCGGCAGCGCTCTGGGTCATTTTCGGCGAGGACCGCTTTCGCT
GGAGCGCGACGATGATCGGCCTGTCGCTTGCGGTATTCGGAATCTTGCACGCCCTCGCTCAAGCCTTCGT
CACTGGTCCCGCCACCAAACGTTTCGGCGAGAAGCAGGCCATTATCGCCGGCATGGCGGCCCCACGGGTG
CGCATGATCGTGCTCCTGTCGTTGAGGACCCGGCTAGGCTGGCGGGGTTGCCTTACTGGTTAGCAGAATG
AATCACCGATACGCGAGCGAACGTGAAGCGACTGCTGCTGCAAAACGTCTGCGACCTGAGCAACAACATG
AATGGTCTTCGGTTTCCGTGTTTCGTAAAGTCTGGAAACGCGGAAGTCAGCGCCCTGCACCATTATGTTC
CGGATCTGCATCGCAGGATGCTGCTGGCTACCCTGTGGAACACCTACATCTGTATTAACGAAGCGCTGGC
ATTGACCCTGAGTGATTTTTCTCTGGTCCCGCCGCATCCATACCGCCAGTTGTTTACCCTCACAACGTTC
CAGTAACCGGGCATGTTCATCATCAGTAACCCGTATCGTGAGCATCCTCTCTCGTTTCATCGGTATCATT
ACCCCCATGAACAGAAATCCCCCTTACACGGAGGCATCAGTGACCAAACAGGAAAAAACCGCCCTTAACA
TGGCCCGCTTTATCAGAAGCCAGACATTAACGCTTCTGGAGAAACTCAACGAGCTGGACGCGGATGAACA
GGCAGACATCTGTGAATCGCTTCACGACCACGCTGATGAGCTTTACCGCAGCTGCCTCGCGCGTTTCGGT
GATGACGGTGAAAACCTCTGACACATGCAGCTCCCGGAGACGGTCACAGCTTGTCTGTAAGCGGATGCCG
GGAGCAGACAAGCCCGTCAGGGCGCGTCAGCGGGTGTTGGCGGGTGTCGGGGCGCAGCCATGACCCAGTC
ACGTAGCGATAGCGGAGTGTATACTGGCTTAACTATGCGGCATCAGAGCAGATTGTACTGAGAGTGCACC
ATTGCGGTGTGAAATACCGCACAGATGCGTAAGGAGAAAATACCGCATCAGGCGCTCTTCCGCTTCCTCG
CTCACTGACTCGCTGCGCTCGGTCGTTCGGCTGCGGCGAGCGGTATCAGCTCACTCAAAGGCGGTAATAC
GGTTATCCACAGAATCAGGGGATAACGCAGGAAAGAACATGTGAGCAAAAGGCCAGCAAAAGGCCAGGAA
CCGTAAAAAGGCCGCGTTGCTGGCGTTTTTCCATAGGCTCCGCCCCCCTGACGAGCATCACAAAAATCGA
CGCTCAAGTCAGAGGTGGCGAAACCCGACAGGACTATAAAGATACCAGGCGTTTCCCCCTGGAAGCTCCC
TCGTGCGCTCTCCTGTTCCGACCCTGCCGCTTACCGGATACCTGTCCGCCTTTCTCCCTTCGGGAAGCGT
GGCGCTTTCTCATAGCTCACGCTGTAGGTATCTCAGTTCGGTGTAGGTCGTTCGCTCCAAGCTGGGCTGT
GTGCACGAACCCCCCGTTCAGCCCGACCGCTGCGCCTTATCCGGTAACTATCGTCTTGAGTCCAACCCGG
TAAGACACGACTTATCGCCACTGGCAGCAGCCACTGGTAACAGGATTAGCAGAGCGAGGTATGTAGGCGG
TGCTACAGAGTTCTTGAAGTGGTGGCCTAACTACGGCTACACTAGAAGGACAGTATTTGGTATCTGCGCT
CTGCTGAAGCCAGTTACCTTCGGAAAAAGAGTTGGTAGCTCTTGATCCGGCAAACAAACCACCGCTGGTA
GCGGTGGTTTTTTTGTTTGCAAGCAGCAGATTACGCGCAGAAAAAAAGGATCTCAAGAAGATCCTTTGAT
CTTTTCTACGGGGTCTGACGCTCAGTGGAACGAAAACTCACGTTAAGGGATTTTGGTCATGAACAATAAA
ACTGTCTGCTTACATAAACAGTAATACAAGGGGTGTTATGAGCCATATTCAACGGGAAACGTCTTGCTCT
AGGCCGCGATTAAATTCCAACATGGATGCTGATTTATATGGGTATAAATGGGCTCGCGATAATGTCGGGC
AATCAGGTGCGACAATCTATCGATTGTATGGGAAGCCCGATGCGCCAGAGTTGTTTCTGAAACATGGCAA
AGGTAGCGTTGCCAATGATGTTACAGATGAGATGGTCAGACTAAACTGGCTGACGGAATTTATGCCTCTT
CCGACCATCAAGCATTTTATCCGTACTCCTGATGATGCATGGTTACTCACCACTGCGATCCCCGGGAAAA
CAGCATTCCAGGTATTAGAAGAATATCCTGATTCAGGTGAAAATATTGTTGATGCGCTGGCAGTGTTCCT
GCGCCGGTTGCATTCGATTCCTGTTTGTAATTGTCCTTTTAACAGCGATCGCGTATTTCGTCTCGCTCAG
GCGCAATCACGAATGAATAACGGTTTGGTTGATGCGAGTGATTTTGATGACGAGCGTAATGGCTGGCCTG
TTGAACAAGTCTGGAAAGAAATGCATAAACTTTTGCCATTCTCACCGGATTCAGTCGTCACTCATGGTGA
TTTCTCACTTGATAACCTTATTTTTGACGAGGGGAAATTAATAGGTTGTATTGATGTTGGACGAGTCGGA
ATCGCAGACCGATACCAGGATCTTGCCATCCTATGGAACTGCCTCGGTGAGTTTTCTCCTTCATTACAGA
AACGGCTTTTTCAAAAATATGGTATTGATAATCCTGATATGAATAAATTGCAGTTTCATTTGATGCTCGA
TGAGTTTTTCTAAGAATTAATTCATGAGCGGATACATATTTGAATGTATTTAGAAAAATAAACAAATAGG
GGTTCCGCGCACATTTCCCCGAAAAGTGCCACCTAAATTGTAAGCGTTAATATTTTGTTAAAATTCGCGT
TAAATTTTTGTTAAATCAGCTCATTTTTTAACCAATAGGCCGAAATCGGCAAAATCCCTTATAAATCAAA
AGAATAGACCGAGATAGGGT
[37 nt withheld, positions 5691-5727]
AAAGAACGTGGACTCCAACGTCAAAGG
[49 nt withheld, positions 5755-5803]
T
[91 nt withheld, positions 5805-5895]
G
[124 nt withheld, positions 5897-6020]
CCCATTCGCCA
