>Addgene plasmid #201809 | pET28a-SnoopTagJr-sfGFP | depositor partial sequence | sequence record 391630 | SnoopTagJr-sfGFP
ATGGGAAAACTGGGCTCTATTGAATTTATTAAAGTGAACAAATCGGGAGGTGGTTCAGGCCGTAAAGGCG
AAGAGCTGTTCACTGGTGTCGTCCCTATTCTGGTGGAACTGGATGGTGATGTCAACGGTCATAAGTTTTC
CGTGCGTGGCGAGGGTGAAGGTGACGCAACTAATGGTAAACTGACGCTGAAGTTCATCTGTACTACTGGT
AAACTGCCGGTACCTTGGCCGACTCTGGTAACGACGCTGACTTATGGTGTTCAGTGCTTTGCTCGTTATC
CGGACCATATGAAGCAGCATGACTTCTTCAAGTCCGCCATGCCGGAAGGCTATGTGCAGGAACGCACGAT
TTCCTTTAAGGATGACGGCACGTACAAAACGCGTGCGGAAGTGAAATTTGAAGGCGATACCCTGGTAAAC
CGCATTGAGCTGAAAGGCATTGACTTTAAAGAAGACGGCAATATCCTGGGCCATAAGCTGGAATACAATT
TTAACAGCCACAATGTTTACATCACCGCCGATAAACAAAAAAATGGCATTAAAGCGAATTTTAAAATTCG
CCACAACGTGGAGGATGGCAGCGTGCAGCTGGCTGATCACTACCAGCAAAACACTCCAATCGGTGATGGT
CCTGTTCTGCTGCCAGACAATCACTATCTGAGCACGCAAAGCGTTCTGTCTAAAGATCCGAACGAGAAAC
GCGATCATATGGTTCTGCTGGAGTTCGTAACCGCAGCGGGCATCACGCATGGTATGGATGAACTGTACAA
AGGCTCCGGCTCCGGCTCCCACCATCACCATCACCATTGATAA
